Addgene plasmid #120357: PB-TAC-OK+9MS-KRAB-dCas9
Purpose: piggyBac transposon for dox-inducible expression of the OK+9MS (Oct4, Klf4[1-483], c-Myc, Sox2) polycistronic reprogramming cassette (with mCherry). KRAB-dCas9 is constitutively expressed.
Depositing lab: Knut Woltjen. Depositing organization: Kyoto University, Center for iPS Cell Research and Application. Publication: OVOL1 Influences the Determination and Expansion of iPSC Reprogramming Intermediates. Kagawa H, Shimamoto R, Kim SI, Oceguera-Yanez F, Yamamoto T, Schroeder T, Woltjen K. Stem Cell Reports. 2018 Dec 28. pii: S2213-6711(18)30527-7. doi: 10.1016/j.stemcr.2018.12.008. PubMed 30639212.
Backbone
  Vector backbone: PB-TAC-KRAB-dCas9
  Vector type: Mammalian Expression, CRISPR ; piggyBac transposon
Growth in bacteria
  Bacterial resistance: Ampicillin, 100 μg/mL
  Growth temperature: 37°C
  Growth strain: DH5alpha
  Copy number: High Copy
Gene/Insert
  Gene/Insert name: OK+9MS cassette
  Species: M. musculus (mouse)
  Mutation: Klf4 [1-483]
Terms and licenses: Academic/Nonprofit Terms; Industry Terms: Not Available to Industry
Depositor comments: Please Note: Addgene NGS is unable to fully resolve the CAG promoter sequence. Please refer to depositor's provided sequence for this section of the plasmid.
How to cite: PB-TAC-OK+9MS-KRAB-dCas9 was a gift from Knut Woltjen (Addgene plasmid # 120357 ; http://n2t.net/addgene:120357 ; RRID:Addgene_120357)
