[The description below was written by a language model from this plasmid's Addgene catalogue record and pLannotate feature annotations shown in this document.]
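Description:
PB-TAC-OK+9MS-KRAB-dCas9 is a piggyBac transposon plasmid of about 17 kb for mammalian expression. It combines doxycycline-inducible reprogramming factors with a constitutive CRISPR interference effector. It is propagated in E. coli on a high-copy ColE1/pUC origin with ampicillin selection, and the pBluescript-like backbone also carries an f1 origin, lacZα/lac promoter remnants and T7/T3 promoters. The piggyBac terminal repeats are not annotated as such in either feature table. A short baculovirus FP25-like fragment near the 3′ end probably reflects piggyBac flanking sequence, though the record does not say so. No mammalian drug-selection marker and no rtTA transactivator are annotated, so Tet-On activity would presumably have to come from the host cells or a second construct.

The inducible unit starts with a Tet-responsive promoter made of repeated tet operator elements and a minimal promoter. It drives the mouse OK+9MS cassette, which sits between Gateway attB1 and attB2 sites, indicating insertion by recombinational cloning. The cassette encodes Oct4 (Pou5f1), Klf4, c-Myc and Sox2 as one polycistron. Only an E2A peptide between Klf4 and Myc is annotated, and the linkers at the other junctions are not identified. The Klf4 is the full 483-residue form [1-483]. An EMCV IRES followed by mCherry and a rabbit β-globin polyadenylation signal makes red fluorescence report cassette induction.

Downstream, a CAG-type promoter (CMV enhancer, chicken β-actin promoter, hybrid intron) constitutively expresses a KRAB repressor domain fused to S. pyogenes Cas9, which the catalogue describes as catalytically dead, ending in a bGH polyadenylation signal. The repository's sequencing did not fully resolve the CAG region, so the depositor sequence is the reference there. No guide RNA cassette is annotated. The construct supports iPSC reprogramming alongside guide-directed gene repression.
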