Features (pLannotate 1.2.2; 37 found; start..end, strand, type, name):
      3..458     -  rep_origin     f1 ori (sequence partly withheld): f1 bacteriophage origin of replication; arrow indicates direction of (+) strand synthesis
    466..623     -  CDS            lacZα (fragment): LacZα fragment of β-galactosidase; lacZ fragment
    626..644     +  promoter       T7 promoter: promoter for bacteriophage T7 RNA polymerase
   1144..1164    +  promoter       tight TRE promoter (fragment): Tet-responsive promoter PTight, consisting of seven tet operator sequences followed by the minimal CMV promoter
   1181..1201    +  promoter       tight TRE promoter (fragment): Tet-responsive promoter PTight, consisting of seven tet operator sequences followed by the minimal CMV promoter
   1218..1238    +  promoter       tight TRE promoter (fragment): Tet-responsive promoter PTight, consisting of seven tet operator sequences followed by the minimal CMV promoter
   1255..1275    +  promoter       tight TRE promoter (fragment): Tet-responsive promoter PTight, consisting of seven tet operator sequences followed by the minimal CMV promoter
   1292..1312    +  promoter       tight TRE promoter (fragment): Tet-responsive promoter PTight, consisting of seven tet operator sequences followed by the minimal CMV promoter
   1329..1349    +  promoter       tight TRE promoter (fragment): Tet-responsive promoter PTight, consisting of seven tet operator sequences followed by the minimal CMV promoter
   1366..1386    +  promoter       tight TRE promoter (fragment): Tet-responsive promoter PTight, consisting of seven tet operator sequences followed by the minimal CMV promoter
   1403..1423    +  promoter       tight TRE promoter (fragment): Tet-responsive promoter PTight, consisting of seven tet operator sequences followed by the minimal CMV promoter
   1431..1476    +  promoter       TRE3GV promoter (fragment): 3rd-generation Tet-responsive promoter that can be activated by binding of Tet-On® 3G, optimized for retroviral and lentiviral vectors
   1548..1572    +  protein_bind   attB1: mutant version of attB; recombination site for the Gateway® BP reaction BP Clonase™
   1645..2700    +  CDS            Pou5f1: PO5F1_MOUSE - Also known as Oct-3, Oct-4, Otf-3, Otf3. Experimental evidence at protein level: Swiss-Prot protein existence level 1. Transcription factor that binds to the octamer motif (5'- ATTTGCAT-3') (PubMed:1972777, PubMed:1690859, PubMed:1967980, PubMed:17525163, PubMed:23376973). Forms a trimeric complex with SOX2 or SOX15 on DNA and controls the expression of a number of genes involved in embryonic development such as YES1, FGF4, UTF1 and ZFP206 (PubMed:15863505, PubMed:17097055, PubMed:17496161, PubMed:19740739). Critical for early embryogenesis and for embryonic stem cell pluripotenc
   2791..4239    +  CDS            Klf4: KLF4_MOUSE - Also known as Ezf, Gklf, Zie. Experimental evidence at protein level: Swiss-Prot protein existence level 1. Transcription factor; can act both as activator and as repressor. Binds the 5'-CACCC-3' core sequence. Binds to the promoter region of its own gene and can activate its own transcription. Regulates the expression of key transcription factors during embryonic development. Plays an important role in maintaining embryonic stem cells, and in preventing their differentiation. Required for establishing the barrier function of the skin and for postnatal maturation and maintenance o
   4255..4314    +  CDS            E2A: 2A peptide from equine rhinitis A virus polyprotein Eukaryotic ribosomes fail to insert a peptide bond between the Gly and Pro residues, yielding separate polypeptides.
   4369..5685    +  CDS            Myc: MYC_MOUSE - Experimental evidence at protein level: Swiss-Prot protein existence level 1. Transcription factor that binds DNA in a non-specific manner, yet also specifically recognizes the core sequence 5'-CAC[GA]TG-3'. Activates the transcription of growth-related genes. Binds to the VEGFA promoter, promoting VEGFA production and subsequent sprouting angiogenesis. Regulator of somatic reprogramming, controls self-renewal of embryonic stem cells. Functions with TAF6L to activate target gene expression through RNA polymerase II pause release (PubMed:31005419). From Mus musculus (Mouse).
   5800..6756    +  CDS            Sox2: SOX2_MOUSE - Also known as Sox-2. Experimental evidence at protein level: Swiss-Prot protein existence level 1. Transcription factor that forms a trimeric complex with POU5F1 (OCT3/4) on DNA and controls the expression of a number of genes involved in embryonic development such as YES1, FGF4, UTF1 and ZFP206 (PubMed:15863505, PubMed:17097055, PubMed:19740739). Binds to the proximal enhancer region of NANOG (PubMed:15863505). Critical for early embryogenesis and for embryonic stem cell pluripotency (By similarity). Downstream SRRT target that mediates the promotion of neural stem cell self-rene
   6815..6839    -  protein_bind   attB2: mutant version of attB; recombination site for the Gateway® BP reaction BP Clonase™
   6881..7453    +  misc_feature   IRES: internal ribosome entry site (IRES) of the encephalomyocarditis virus (EMCV)
   7467..8174    +  CDS            mCherry: mCherry is a basic (constitutively fluorescent) red fluorescent protein published in 2004, derived from Discosoma sp.. It is reported to be a very rapidly-maturing monomer with low acid sensitivity.
   8254..8309    +  polyA_signal   β-globin poly(A) signal: rabbit β-globin polyadenylation signal (Gil and Proudfoot, 1987)
   8744..9029    +  enhancer       CMV enhancer: human cytomegalovirus immediate early enhancer; contains an 18-bp deletion relative to the standard CMV enhancer
   9031..9308    +  promoter       chicken β-actin promoter: No description available
   9309..9537    +  intron         hybrid intron: hybrid between chicken β-actin (CBA) and minute virus of mice (MMV) introns (Gray et al., 2011)
   9585..9770    +  CDS            KRAB: Krüppel-associated box (KRAB) transcriptional repression domain from the human zinc finger protein ZNF10 (Margolin et al., 1994)
   9792..13895   +  CDS            Cas9: Cas9 (Csn1) endonuclease from the Streptococcus pyogenes Type II CRISPR/Cas system generates RNA-guided double strand breaks in DNA
  14061..14172   +  polyA_signal   bGH poly(A) signal: bovine growth hormone polyadenylation signal
  14714..14845   +  CDS            FP (fragment): FP25_NPVAC - Experimental evidence at protein level: Swiss-Prot protein existence level 1. From Autographa californica nuclear polyhedrosis virus (AcMNPV).
  14863..14881   -  promoter       T3 promoter: promoter for bacteriophage T3 RNA polymerase
  14924..14946   -  protein_bind   lac operator (fragment): The lac repressor binds to the lac operator to inhibit transcription in E. coli. This inhibition can be relieved by adding lactose or isopropyl-β-D-thiogalactopyranoside (IPTG). lac repressor encoded by lacI
  14950..14980   -  promoter       lac promoter: promoter for the E. coli lac operon
  14995..15016   -  protein_bind   CAP binding site: CAP binding activates transcription in the presence of cAMP. E. coli catabolite activator protein
  15029..15121   -  CDS            lacI (fragment): lac repressor; lacI; The lac repressor binds to the lac operator to inhibit transcription in E. coli. This inhibition can be relieved by adding lactose or isopropyl-β-D-thiogalactopyranoside (IPTG).
  15304..15892   -  rep_origin     ori: high-copy-number ColE1/pMB1/pBR322/pUC origin of replication
  16063..16923   -  CDS            AmpR: β-lactamase; bla; confers resistance to ampicillin, carbenicillin, and related antibiotics
  16924..17028   -  promoter       AmpR promoter: bla
>Addgene plasmid #120357 | PB-TAC-OK+9MS-KRAB-dCas9 | depositor full sequence | sequence record 231542 | PB-TAC-OK+9MS-KRAB-dCas9 sequence 17054 bps
GGAAATTGTAAACGTTAATATTTTGTTAAAATTCGCGTTAAATTTTTGTTAAATCAGCTCATTTTTTAAC
CAATAGGCCGAAATCGGCAAAATCCCTTATAAATCAAAAGAATAGACCGAGATAGGGT
[37 nt withheld, positions 129-165]
AAAGAACGTGGACTCCAACGTCAAAGG
[49 nt withheld, positions 193-241]
T
[91 nt withheld, positions 243-333]
G
[124 nt withheld, positions 335-458]
CGCGCCATTCGCCATTCAGGCTGCGCAACTGTTGGGAAGGGCGATCGGTGCGGGCCTCTTCGCTATTACG
CCAGCTGGCGAAAGGGGGATGTGCTGCAAGGCGATTAAGTTGGGTAACGCCAGGGTTTTCCCAGTCACGA
CGTTGTAAAACGACGGCCAGTGAATTGTAATACGACTCACTATAGGGCGAATTGGAGCTCGGTATTCACG
ACAGCAGGCTGAATAATAAAAAAATTAGAAACTATTATTTAACCCTAGAAAGATAATCATATTGTGACGT
ACGTTAAAGATAATCATGCGTAAAATTGACGCATGTGTTTTATCGGTCTGTATATCGAGGTTTATTTATT
AATTTGAATAGATATTAAGTTTTATTATATTTACACTTACATACTAATAATAAATTCAACAAACAATTTA
TTTATGTTTATTTATTTATTAAAAAAAAACAAAAACTCAAAATTTCTTCTATAAAGTAACAAAACTTTTA
AACATTCTCTCTTTTACAAAAATAAACTTATTTTGTACTTTAAAAACAGTCATGTTGTATTATAAAATAA
GTAATTAGCTTAACCTATACATAATAGAAACAAATTATACTTATTAGTCAGTCAGAAACAACTTTGGCAC
ATATCAATATTATGCTCTCGTTAATTAACTCGAGGGATCCAAGCTGGCCGCACGTCTCCCTATCAGTGAT
AGAGAAGTCGACACGTCTCGAGCTCCCTATCAGTGATAGAGAAGGTACGTCTAGAACGTCTCCCTATCAG
TGATAGAGAAGTCGACACGTCTCGAGCTCCCTATCAGTGATAGAGAAGGTACGTCTAGAACGTCTCCCTA
TCAGTGATAGAGAAGTCGACACGTCTCGAGCTCCCTATCAGTGATAGAGAAGGTACGTCTAGAACGTCTC
CCTATCAGTGATAGAGAAGTCGACACGTCTCGAGCTCCCTATCAGTGATAGAGAAGGTACCCCCTATATA
AGCAGAGCTCGTTTAGTGAACCGTCAGATCGCCTGGAGACGCCATCCACGCTGTTTTGACCTCCATAGAA
GACACCGGGACCGATCCAGCCTCCGCGGTGGCGGCCATCACAAGTTTGTACAAAAAAGCAGGCTGGCGCC
GGAACCAATTCAGTCGACTGGATCCGGTACCGAATTCGCCCTTAAAAAGCAGGCTCCACCTTCCCCATGG
CTGGACACCTGGCTTCAGACTTCGCCTTCTCACCCCCACCAGGTGGGGGTGATGGGTCAGCAGGGCTGGA
GCCGGGCTGGGTGGATTCTCGAACCTGGCTAAGCTTCCAAGGGCCTCCAGGTGGGCCTGGAATCGGACCA
GGCTCAGAGGTATTGGGGATCTCCCCATGTCCGCCCGCATACGAGTTCTGCGGAGGGATGGCATACTGTG
GACCTCAGGTTGGACTGGGCCTAGTCCCCCAAGTTGGCGTGGAGACTTTGCAGCCTGAGGGCCAGGCAGG
AGCACGAGTGGAAAGCAACTCAGAGGGAACCTCCTCTGAGCCCTGTGCCGACCGCCCCAATGCCGTGAAG
TTGGAGAAGGTGGAACCAACTCCCGAGGAGTCCCAGGACATGAAAGCCCTGCAGAAGGAGCTAGAACAGT
TTGCCAAGCTGCTGAAGCAGAAGAGGATCACCTTGGGGTACACCCAGGCCGACGTGGGGCTCACCCTGGG
CGTTCTCTTTGGAAAGGTGTTCAGCCAGACCACCATCTGTCGCTTCGAGGCCTTGCAGCTCAGCCTTAAG
AACATGTGTAAGCTGCGGCCCCTGCTGGAGAAGTGGGTGGAGGAAGCCGACAACAATGAGAACCTTCAGG
AGATATGCAAATCGGAGACCCTGGTGCAGGCCCGGAAGAGAAAGCGAACTAGCATTGAGAACCGTGTGAG
GTGGAGTCTGGAGACCATGTTTCTGAAGTGCCCGAAGCCCTCCCTACAGCAGATCACTCACATCGCCAAT
CAGCTTGGGCTAGAGAAGGATGTGGTTCGAGTATGGTTCTGTAACCGGCGCCAGAAGGGCAAAAGATCAA
GTATTGAGTATTCCCAACGAGAAGAGTATGAGGCTACAGGGACACCTTTCCCAGGGGGGGCTGTATCCTT
TCCTCTGCCCCCAGGTCCCCACTTTGGCACCCCAGGCTATGGAAGCCCCCACTTCACCACACTCTACTCA
GTCCCTTTTCCTGAGGGCGAGGCCTTTCCCTCTGTTCCCGTCACTGCTCTGGGCTCTCCCATGCATTCAA
ACGGGGATCTCAAAATTGTCGCTCCTGTCAAACAAACTCTTAACTTTGATTTACTCAAACTGGCTGGGGA
TGTAGAAAGCAATCCAGGTCCAATGAGGCAGCCACCTGGCGAGTCTGACATGGCTGTCAGCGACGCTCTG
CTCCCGTCCTTCTCCACGTTCGCGTCCGGCCCGGCGGGAAGGGAGAAGACACTGCGTCCAGCAGGTGCCC
CGACTAACCGTTGGCGTGAGGAACTCTCTCACATGAAGCGACTTCCCCCACTTCCCGGCCGCCCCTACGA
CCTGGCGGCGACGGTGGCCACAGACCTGGAGAGTGGCGGAGCTGGTGCAGCTTGCAGCAGTAACAACCCG
GCCCTCCTAGCCCGGAGGGAGACCGAGGAGTTCAACGACCTCCTGGACCTAGACTTTATCCTTTCCAACT
CGCTAACCCACCAGGAATCGGTGGCCGCCACCGTGACCACCTCGGCGTCAGCTTCATCCTCGTCTTCCCC
AGCGAGCAGCGGCCCTGCCAGCGCGCCCTCCACCTGCAGCTTCAGCTATCCGATCCGGGCCGGGGGTGAC
CCGGGCGTGGCTGCCAGCAACACAGGTGGAGGGCTCCTCTACAGCCGAGAATCTGCGCCACCTCCCACGG
CCCCCTTCAACCTGGCGGACATCAATGACGTGAGCCCCTCGGGCGGCTTCGTGGCTGAGCTCCTGCGGCC
GGAGTTGGACCCAGTATACATTCCGCCACAGCAGCCTCAGCCGCCAGGTGGCGGGCTGATGGGCAAGTTT
GTGCTGAAGGCGTCTCTGACCACCCCTGGCAGCGAGTACAGCAGCCCTTCGGTCATCAGTGTTAGCAAAG
GAAGCCCAGACGGCAGCCACCCCGTGGTAGTGGCGCCCTACAGCGGTGGCCCGCCGCGCATGTGCCCCAA
GATTAAGCAAGAGGCGGTCCCGTCCTGCACGGTCAGCCGGTCCCTAGAGGCCCATTTGAGCGCTGGACCC
CAGCTCAGCAACGGCCACCGGCCCAACACACACGACTTCCCCCTGGGGCGGCAGCTCCCCACCAGGACTA
CCCCTACACTGAGTCCCGAGGAACTGCTGAACAGCAGGGACTGTCACCCTGGCCTGCCTCTTCCCCCAGG
ATTCCATCCCCATCCGGGGCCCAACTACCCTCCTTTCCTGCCAGACCAGATGCAGTCACAAGTCCCCTCT
CTCCATTATCAAGAGCTCATGCCACCGGGTTCCTGCCTGCCAGAGGAGCCCAAGCCAAAGAGGGGAAGAA
GGTCGTGGCCCCGGAAAAGAACAGCCACCCACACTTGTGACTATGCAGGCTGTGGCAAAACCTATACCAA
GAGTTCTCATCTCAAGGCACACCTGCGAACTCACACAGGCGAGAAACCTTACCACTGTGACTGGGACGGC
TGTGGGTGGAAATTCGCCCGCTCCGATGAACTGACCAGGCACTACCGCAAACACACAGGGCACCGGCCCT
TTCAGTGCCAGAAGTGCGACAGGGCCTTTTCCAGGTCGGACCACCTTGCCTTACACATGAAGAGGCACTT
TCTCGAGGGCTCGGGCCAGTGTACTAATTATGCTCTCTTGAAATTGGCTGGAGATGTTGAGAGCAACCCA
GGTCCCGGCGCGCCACTGGATTTCCTTTGGGCGTTGGAAACCCCGCAGACAGCCACGACGATGCCCCTCA
ACGTGAACTTCACCAACAGGAACTATGACCTCGACTACGACTCCGTACAGCCCTATTTCATCTGCGACGA
GGAAGAGAATTTCTATCACCAGCAACAGCAGAGCGAGCTGCAGCCGCCCGCGCCCAGTGAGGATATCTGG
AAGAAATTCGAGCTGCTTCCCACCCCGCCCCTGTCCCCGAGCCGCCGCTCCGGGCTCTGCTCTCCATCCT
ATGTTGCGGTCGCTACGTCCTTCTCCCCAAGGGAAGACGATGACGGCGGCGGTGGCAACTTCTCCACCGC
CGATCAGCTGGAGATGATGACCGAGTTACTTGGAGGAGACATGGTGAACCAGAGCTTCATCTGCGATCCT
GACGACGAGACCTTCATCAAGAACATCATCATCCAGGACTGTATGTGGAGCGGTTTCTCAGCCGCTGCCA
AGCTGGTCTCGGAGAAGCTGGCCTCCTACCAGGCTGCGCGCAAAGACAGCACCAGCCTGAGCCCCGCCCG
CGGGCACAGCGTCTGCTCCACCTCCAGCCTGTACCTGCAGGACCTCACCGCCGCCGCGTCCGAGTGCATT
GACCCCTCAGTGGTCTTTCCCTACCCGCTCAACGACAGCAGCTCGCCCAAATCCTGTACCTCGTCCGATT
CCACGGCCTTCTCTCCTTCCTCGGACTCGCTGCTGTCCTCCGAGTCCTCCCCACGGGCCAGCCCTGAGCC
CCTAGTGCTGCATGAGGAGACACCGCCCACCACCAGCAGCGACTCTGAAGAAGAGCAAGAAGATGAGGAA
GAAATTGATGTGGTGTCTGTGGAGAAGAGGCAAACCCCTGCCAAGAGGTCGGAGTCGGGCTCATCTCCAT
CCCGAGGCCACAGCAAACCTCCGCACAGCCCACTGGTCCTCAAGAGGTGCCACGTCTCCACTCACCAGCA
CAACTACGCCGCACCCCCCTCCACAAGGAAGGACTATCCAGCTGCCAAGAGGGCCAAGTTGGACAGTGGC
AGGGTCCTGAAGCAGATCAGCAACAACCGCAAGTGCTCCAGCCCCAGGTCCTCAGACACGGAGGAAAACG
ACAAGAGGCGGACACACAACGTCTTGGAACGTCAGAGGAGGAACGAGCTGAAGCGCAGCTTTTTTGCCCT
GCGTGACCAGATCCCTGAATTGGAAAACAACGAAAAGGCCCCCAAGGTAGTGATCCTCAAAAAAGCCACC
GCCTACATCCTGTCCATTCAAGCAGACGAGCACAAGCTCACCTCTGAAAAGGACTTATTGAGGAAACGAC
GAGAACAGTTGAAACACAAACTCGAACAGCTTCGAAACTCTGGTGCAGGGGATCTCAAAATTGTCGCTCC
TGTCAAACAAACTCTTAACTTTGATTTACTCAAACTGGCTGGGGATGTAGAAAGCAATCCAGGTCCACTC
ATGAACAATTCGCCCTTCACCATGTATAACATGATGGAGACGGAGCTGAAGCCGCCGGGCCCGCAGCAAG
CTTCGGGGGGCGGCGGCGGAGGAGGCAACGCCACGGCGGCGGCGACCGGCGGCAACCAGAAGAACAGCCC
GGACCGCGTCAAGAGGCCCATGAACGCCTTCATGGTATGGTCCCGGGGGCAGCGGCGTAAGATGGCCCAG
GAGAACCCCAAGATGCACAACTCGGAGATCAGCAAGCGCCTGGGCGCGGAGTGGAAACTTTTGTCCGAGA
CCGAGAAGCGGCCGTTCATCGACGAGGCCAAGCGGCTGCGCGCTCTGCACATGAAGGAGCACCCGGATTA
TAAATACCGGCCGCGGCGGAAAACCAAGACGCTCATGAAGAAGGATAAGTACACGCTTCCCGGAGGCTTG
CTGGCCCCCGGCGGGAACAGCATGGCGAGCGGGGTTGGGGTGGGCGCCGGCCTGGGTGCGGGCGTGAACC
AGCGCATGGACAGCTACGCGCACATGAACGGCTGGAGCAACGGCAGCTACAGCATGATGCAGGAGCAGCT
GGGCTACCCGCAGCACCCGGGCCTCAACGCTCACGGCGCGGCACAGATGCAACCGATGCACCGCTACGAC
GTCAGCGCCCTGCAGTACAACTCCATGACCAGCTCGCAGACCTACATGAACGGCTCGCCCACCTACAGCA
TGTCCTACTCGCAGCAGGGCACCCCCGGTATGGCGCTGGGCTCCATGGGCTCTGTGGTCAAGTCCGAGGC
CAGCTCCAGCCCCCCCGTGGTTACCTCTTCCTCCCACTCCAGGGCGCCCTGCCAGGCCGGGGACCTCCGG
GACATGATCAGCATGTACCTCCCCGGCGCCGAGGTGCCGGAGCCCGCTGCGCCCAGTAGACTGCACATGG
CCCAGCACTACCAGAGCGGCCCGGTGCCCGGCACGGCCATTAACGGCACACTGCCCCTGTCGCACATGTG
AGGGCTGGAAGGGCGAATTGCCTGCAGGAATTCGCGGCCGCACTCGAGATATCTAGACCCAGCTTTCTTG
TACAAAGTGGTGATCTAGCTAAAACGCGGCCTCGAATCGAATTCCGCCCCCCCCCCTCTCCCTCCCCCCC
CCCTAACGTTACTGGCCGAAGCCGCTTGGAATAAGGCCGGTGTGCGTTTGTCTATATGTTATTTTCCACC
ATATTGCCGTCTTTTGGCAATGTGAGGGCCCGGAAACCTGGCCCTGTCTTCTTGACGAGCATTCCTAGGG
GTCTTTCCCCTCTCGCCAAAGGAATGCAAGGTCTGTTGAATGTCGTGAAGGAAGCAGTTCCTCTGGAAGC
TTCTTGAAGACAAACAACGTCTGTAGCGACCCTTTGCAGGCAGCGGAACCCCCCACCTGGCGACAGGTGC
CTCTGCGGCCAAAAGCCACGTGTATAAGATACACCTGCAAAGGCGGCACAACCCCAGTGCCACGTTGTGA
GTTGGATAGTTGTGGAAAGAGTCAAATGGCTCTCCTCAAGCGTATTCAACAAGGGGCTGAAGGATGCCCA
GAAGGTACCCCATTGTATGGGATCTGATCTGGGGCCTCGGTGCACATGCTTTACATGTGTTTAGTCGAGG
TTAAAAAACGTCTAGGCCCCCCGAACCACGGGGACGTGGTTTTCCTTTGAAAAACACGATGATAATATGG
CCACAACCATGGTGAGCAAGGGCGAGGAGGATAACATGGCCATCATCAAGGAGTTCATGCGCTTCAAGGT
GCACATGGAGGGCTCCGTGAACGGCCACGAGTTCGAGATCGAGGGCGAGGGCGAGGGCCGCCCCTACGAG
GGCACCCAGACCGCCAAGCTGAAGGTGACCAAGGGTGGCCCCCTGCCCTTCGCCTGGGACATCCTGTCCC
CTCAGTTCATGTACGGCTCCAAGGCCTACGTGAAGCACCCCGCCGACATCCCCGACTACTTGAAGCTGTC
CTTCCCCGAGGGCTTCAAGTGGGAGCGCGTGATGAACTTCGAGGACGGCGGCGTGGTGACCGTGACCCAG
GACTCCTCCCTGCAGGACGGCGAGTTCATCTACAAGGTGAAGCTGCGCGGCACCAACTTCCCCTCCGACG
GCCCCGTAATGCAGAAGAAGACCATGGGCTGGGAGGCCTCCTCCGAGCGGATGTACCCCGAGGACGGCGC
CCTGAAGGGCGAGATCAAGCAGAGGCTGAAGCTGAAGGACGGCGGCCACTACGACGCTGAGGTCAAGACC
ACCTACAAGGCCAAGAAGCCCGTGCAGCTGCCCGGCGCCTACAACGTCAACATCAAGTTGGACATCACCT
CCCACAACGAGGACTACACCATCGTGGAACAGTACGAACGCGCCGAGGGCCGCCACTCCACCGGCGGCAT
GGACGAGCTGTACAAGTAAAGCGGCCGCGATCTTTTTCCCTCTGCCAAAAATTATGGGGACATCATGAAG
CCCCTTGAGCATCTGACTTCTGGCTAATAAAGGAAATTTATTTTCATTGCAATAGTGTGTTGGAATTTTT
TGTGTCTCTCACTCGGAAGGACATATGGGAGGGCAAATCATTTAAAACATCAGAATGAGTATTTGGTTTA
GAGTTTGGCAACATATGCCATATGCTGGCTGCCATGAACAAAGGTGGCTATAAAGAGGTCATCAGTATAT
GAAACAGCCCCCTGCTGTCCATTCCTTATTCCATAGAAAAGCCTTGACTTGAGGTTAGATTTTTTTTATA
TTTTGTTTTGTGTTATTTTTTTCTTTAACATCCCTAAAATTTTCCTTACATGTTTTACTAGCCAGATTTT
TCCTCCTCTCCTGACTACTCCCAGTCATAGCTGTCCCTCTTCTCTTATGAAGATCCCTCGACCTGCAGGA
ATTCGATTACTTAAGCCTAGGATCCAGATCTGTACATTCGAATCGATGAATTCGTTAACCATGGAAGCTT
CTGCAGCGGCCGCACTAGAGGTACCCGTTACATAACTTACGGTAAATGGCCCGCCTGGCTGACCGCCCAA
CGACCCCCGCCCATTGACGTCAATAGTAACGCCAATAGGGACTTTCCATTGACGTCAATGGGTGGAGTAT
TTACGGTAAACTGCCCACTTGGCAGTACATCAAGTGTATCATATGCCAAGTACGCCCCCTATTGACGTCA
ATGACGGTAAATGGCCCGCCTGGCATTGTGCCCAGTACATGACCTTATGGGACTTTCCTACTTGGCAGTA
CATCTACGTATTAGTCATCGCTATTACCATGGTCGAGGTGAGCCCCACGTTCTGCTTCACTCTCCCCATC
TCCCCCCCCTCCCCACCCCCAATTTTGTATTTATTTATTTTTTAATTATTTTGTGCAGCGATGGGGGCGG
GGGGGGGGGGGGGGCGCGCGCCAGGCGGGGCGGGGCGGGGCGAGGGGCGGGGCGGGGCGAGGCGGAGAGG
TGCGGCGGCAGCCAATCAGAGCGGCGCGCTCCGAAAGTTTCCTTTTATGGCGAGGCGGCGGCGGCGGCGG
CCCTATAAAAAGCGAAGCGCGCGGCGGGCGGGAGTCGCTGCGACGCTGCCTTCGCCCCGTGCCCCGCTCC
GCCGCCGCCTCGCGCCGCCCGCCCCGGCTCTGACTGACCGCGTTACTCCCACAGGTGAGCGGGCGGGACG
GCCCTTCTCCTCCGGGCTGTAATTAGCTGAGCAAGAGGTAAGGGTTTAAGGGATGGTTGGTTGGTGGGGT
ATTAATGTTTAATTACCTGGAGCACCTGCCTGAAATCACTTTTTTTCAGGTTGGACCGGTGCCACCATGG
ATGCTAAGTCACTAACTGCCTGGTCCCGGACACTGGTGACCTTCAAGGATGTATTTGTGGACTTCACCAG
GGAGGAGTGGAAGCTGCTGGACACTGCTCAGCAGATCGTGTACAGAAATGTGATGCTGGAGAACTATAAG
AACCTGGTTTCCTTGGGTTATCAGCTTACTAAGCCAGATGTGATCCTCCGGTTGGAGAAGGGAGAAGAGC
CCGGCGGTTCCGGCGGAGGGTCGATGGACAAGAAGTACAGCATCGGCCTGGCCATCGGCACCAACTCTGT
GGGCTGGGCCGTGATCACCGACGAGTACAAGGTGCCCAGCAAGAAATTCAAGGTGCTGGGCAACACCGAC
CGGCACAGCATCAAGAAGAACCTGATCGGCGCCCTGCTGTTCGACAGCGGAGAAACAGCCGAGGCCACCC
GGCTGAAGAGAACCGCCAGAAGAAGATACACCAGACGGAAGAACCGGATCTGCTATCTGCAAGAGATCTT
CAGCAACGAGATGGCCAAGGTGGACGACAGCTTCTTCCACAGACTGGAAGAGTCCTTCCTGGTGGAAGAG
GATAAGAAGCACGAGCGGCACCCCATCTTCGGCAACATCGTGGACGAGGTGGCCTACCACGAGAAGTACC
CCACCATCTACCACCTGAGAAAGAAACTGGTGGACAGCACCGACAAGGCCGACCTGCGGCTGATCTATCT
GGCCCTGGCCCACATGATCAAGTTCCGGGGCCACTTCCTGATCGAGGGCGACCTGAACCCCGACAACAGC
GACGTGGACAAGCTGTTCATCCAGCTGGTGCAGACCTACAACCAGCTGTTCGAGGAAAACCCCATCAACG
CCAGCGGCGTGGACGCCAAGGCCATCCTGTCTGCCAGACTGAGCAAGAGCAGACGGCTGGAAAATCTGAT
CGCCCAGCTGCCCGGCGAGAAGAAGAATGGCCTGTTCGGCAACCTGATTGCCCTGAGCCTGGGCCTGACC
CCCAACTTCAAGAGCAACTTCGACCTGGCCGAGGATGCCAAACTGCAGCTGAGCAAGGACACCTACGACG
ACGACCTGGACAACCTGCTGGCCCAGATCGGCGACCAGTACGCCGACCTGTTTCTGGCCGCCAAGAACCT
GTCCGACGCCATCCTGCTGAGCGACATCCTGAGAGTGAACACCGAGATCACCAAGGCCCCCCTGAGCGCC
TCTATGATCAAGAGATACGACGAGCACCACCAGGACCTGACCCTGCTGAAAGCTCTCGTGCGGCAGCAGC
TGCCTGAGAAGTACAAAGAGATTTTCTTCGACCAGAGCAAGAACGGCTACGCCGGCTACATCGATGGCGG
AGCCAGCCAGGAAGAGTTCTACAAGTTCATCAAGCCCATCCTGGAAAAGATGGACGGCACCGAGGAACTG
CTCGTGAAGCTGAACAGAGAGGACCTGCTGCGGAAGCAGCGGACCTTCGACAACGGCAGCATCCCCCACC
AGATCCACCTGGGAGAGCTGCACGCCATTCTGCGGCGGCAGGAAGATTTTTACCCATTCCTGAAGGACAA
CCGGGAAAAGATCGAGAAGATCCTGACCTTCCGCATCCCCTACTACGTGGGCCCTCTGGCCAGGGGAAAC
AGCAGATTCGCCTGGATGACCAGAAAGAGCGAGGAAACCATCACCCCCTGGAACTTCGAGGAAGTGGTGG
ACAAGGGCGCCAGCGCCCAGAGCTTCATCGAGCGGATGACCAACTTCGATAAGAACCTGCCCAACGAGAA
GGTGCTGCCCAAGCACAGCCTGCTGTACGAGTACTTCACCGTGTACAACGAGCTGACCAAAGTGAAATAC
GTGACCGAGGGAATGAGAAAGCCCGCCTTCCTGAGCGGCGAGCAGAAAAAAGCCATCGTGGACCTGCTGT
TCAAGACCAACCGGAAAGTGACCGTGAAGCAGCTGAAAGAGGACTACTTCAAGAAAATCGAGTGCTTCGA
CTCCGTGGAAATCTCCGGCGTGGAAGATCGGTTCAACGCCTCCCTGGGCACATACCACGATCTGCTGAAA
ATTATCAAGGACAAGGACTTCCTGGACAATGAGGAAAACGAGGACATTCTGGAAGATATCGTGCTGACCC
TGACACTGTTTGAGGACAGAGAGATGATCGAGGAACGGCTGAAAACCTATGCCCACCTGTTCGACGACAA
AGTGATGAAGCAGCTGAAGCGGCGGAGATACACCGGCTGGGGCAGGCTGAGCCGGAAGCTGATCAACGGC
ATCCGGGACAAGCAGTCCGGCAAGACAATCCTGGATTTCCTGAAGTCCGACGGCTTCGCCAACAGAAACT
TCATGCAGCTGATCCACGACGACAGCCTGACCTTTAAAGAGGACATCCAGAAAGCCCAGGTGTCCGGCCA
GGGCGATAGCCTGCACGAGCACATTGCCAATCTGGCCGGCAGCCCCGCCATTAAGAAGGGCATCCTGCAG
ACAGTGAAGGTGGTGGACGAGCTCGTGAAAGTGATGGGCCGGCACAAGCCCGAGAACATCGTGATCGAAA
TGGCCAGAGAGAACCAGACCACCCAGAAGGGACAGAAGAACAGCCGCGAGAGAATGAAGCGGATCGAAGA
GGGCATCAAAGAGCTGGGCAGCCAGATCCTGAAAGAACACCCCGTGGAAAACACCCAGCTGCAGAACGAG
AAGCTGTACCTGTACTACCTGCAGAATGGGCGGGATATGTACGTGGACCAGGAACTGGACATCAACCGGC
TGTCCGACTACGATGTGGACGCTATCGTGCCTCAGAGCTTTCTGAAGGACGACTCCATCGATAACAAAGT
GCTGACTCGGAGCGACAAGAACCGGGGCAAGAGCGACAACGTGCCCTCCGAAGAGGTCGTGAAGAAGATG
AAGAACTACTGGCGCCAGCTGCTGAATGCCAAGCTGATTACCCAGAGGAAGTTCGACAATCTGACCAAGG
CCGAGAGAGGCGGCCTGAGCGAACTGGATAAGGCCGGCTTCATCAAGAGACAGCTGGTGGAAACCCGGCA
GATCACAAAGCACGTGGCACAGATCCTGGACTCCCGGATGAACACTAAGTACGACGAGAACGACAAACTG
ATCCGGGAAGTGAAAGTGATCACCCTGAAGTCCAAGCTGGTGTCCGATTTCCGGAAGGATTTCCAGTTTT
ACAAAGTGCGCGAGATCAACAACTACCACCACGCCCACGACGCCTACCTGAACGCCGTCGTGGGAACCGC
CCTGATCAAAAAGTACCCTAAGCTGGAAAGCGAGTTCGTGTACGGCGACTACAAGGTGTACGACGTGCGG
AAGATGATCGCCAAGAGCGAGCAGGAAATCGGCAAGGCTACCGCCAAGTACTTCTTCTACAGCAACATCA
TGAACTTTTTCAAGACCGAGATTACCCTGGCCAACGGCGAGATCCGGAAGCGGCCTCTGATCGAGACAAA
CGGCGAAACAGGCGAGATCGTGTGGGATAAGGGCCGGGACTTTGCCACCGTGCGGAAAGTGCTGTCTATG
CCCCAAGTGAATATCGTGAAAAAGACCGAGGTGCAGACAGGCGGCTTCAGCAAAGAGTCTATCCTGCCCA
AGAGGAACAGCGACAAGCTGATCGCCAGAAAGAAGGACTGGGACCCTAAGAAGTACGGCGGCTTCGACAG
CCCCACCGTGGCCTATTCTGTGCTGGTGGTGGCCAAAGTGGAAAAGGGCAAGTCCAAGAAACTGAAGAGT
GTGAAAGAGCTGCTGGGGATCACCATCATGGAAAGAAGCAGCTTCGAGAAGAATCCCATCGACTTTCTGG
AAGCCAAGGGCTACAAAGAAGTGAAAAAGGACCTGATCATCAAGCTGCCTAAGTACTCCCTGTTCGAGCT
GGAAAACGGCCGGAAGAGAATGCTGGCCTCTGCCGGCGAACTGCAGAAGGGAAACGAACTGGCCCTGCCC
TCCAAATATGTGAACTTCCTGTACCTGGCCAGCCACTATGAGAAGCTGAAGGGCTCCCCCGAGGATAATG
AGCAGAAACAGCTGTTTGTGGAACAGCACAAACACTACCTGGACGAGATCATCGAGCAGATCAGCGAGTT
CTCCAAGAGAGTGATCCTGGCCGACGCTAATCTGGACAAGGTGCTGAGCGCCTACAACAAGCACAGAGAC
AAGCCTATCAGAGAGCAGGCCGAGAATATCATCCACCTGTTTACCCTGACCAATCTGGGAGCCCCTGCCG
CCTTCAAGTACTTTGACACCACCATCGACCGGAAGAGGTACACCAGCACCAAAGAGGTGCTGGACGCCAC
CCTGATCCACCAGAGCATCACCGGCCTGTACGAGACACGGATCGACCTGTCTCAGCTGGGAGGCGACGCC
TATCCCTATGACGTGCCCGATTATGCCAGCCTGGGCAGCGGCTCCCCCAAGAAAAAACGCAAGGTGGAAG
ATCCTAAGAAAAAGCGGAAAGTGGACGGCATTGGTAGTGGGAGCAACGGCAGCAGCGGATCCGAATTCCT
AGAGCTCGCTGATCAGCCTCGACTGTGCCTTCTAGTTGCCAGCCATCTGTTGTTTGCCCCTCCCCCGTGC
CTTCCTTGACCCTGGAAGGTGCCACTCCCACTGTCCTTTCCTAATAAAATGAGGAAATTGCATCGCATTG
TCTGAGTAGGTGTCATTCTATTCTGGGGGGTGGGGTGGGGCAGGACAGCAAGGGGGAGGATTGGGAAGAG
AATAGCAGGCATGCTGGGGAGCGGCCGCACTAGTCTAGTCTAGAGCGATCGCCCGGGTTTAAACGCTAGC
CAACAAGCTCGTCATCGCTTTGCAGAAGAGCAGAGAGGATATGCTCATCGTCTAAAGAACTACCCATTTT
ATTATATATTAGTCACGATATCTATAACAAGAAAATATATATATAATAAGTTATCACGTAAGTAGAACAT
GAAATAACAATATAATTATCGTATGAGTTAAATCTTAAAAGTCACGTAAAAGATAATCATGCGTCATTTT
GACTCACGCGGTCGTTATAGTTCAAAATCAGTGACACTTACCGCATTGACAAGCACGCCTCACGGGAGCT
CCAAGCGGCGACTGAGATGTCCTAAATGCACAGCGACGGATTCGCGCTATTTAGAAAGAGAGAGCAATAT
TTCAAGAATGCATGCGTCAATTTTACGCAGACTATCTTTCTAGGGTTAAAAAAGATTTGCGCTTTACTCG
ACCTAAACTTTAAACACGTCATAGAATCTTCGTTTGACAAAAACCACATTGTGGCCAAGCTGTGTGACGC
GACGCGCGCTAAAGAATGGCAAACCAAGTCGCGCGAGGTACCCAGCTTTTGTTCCCTTTAGTGAGGGTTA
ATTCCGAGCTTGGCGTAATCATGGTCATAGCTGTTTCCTGTGTGAAATTGTTATCCGCTCACAATTCCAC
ACAACATACGAGCCGGAAGCATAAAGTGTAAAGCCTGGGGTGCCTAATGAGTGAGCTAACTCACATTAAT
TGCGTTGCGCTCACTGCCCGCTTTCCAGTCGGGAAACCTGTCGTGCCAGCTGCATTAATGAATCGGCCAA
CGCGCGGGGAGAGGCGGTTTGCGTATTGGGCGCTCTTCCGCTTCCTCGCTCACTGACTCGCTGCGCTCGG
TCGTTCGGCTGCGGCGAGCGGTATCAGCTCACTCAAAGGCGGTAATACGGTTATCCACAGAATCAGGGGA
TAACGCAGGAAAGAACATGTGAGCAAAAGGCCAGCAAAAGGCCAGGAACCGTAAAAAGGCCGCGTTGCTG
GCGTTTTTCCATAGGCTCCGCCCCCCTGACGAGCATCACAAAAATCGACGCTCAAGTCAGAGGTGGCGAA
ACCCGACAGGACTATAAAGATACCAGGCGTTTCCCCCTGGAAGCTCCCTCGTGCGCTCTCCTGTTCCGAC
CCTGCCGCTTACCGGATACCTGTCCGCCTTTCTCCCTTCGGGAAGCGTGGCGCTTTCTCATAGCTCACGC
TGTAGGTATCTCAGTTCGGTGTAGGTCGTTCGCTCCAAGCTGGGCTGTGTGCACGAACCCCCCGTTCAGC
CCGACCGCTGCGCCTTATCCGGTAACTATCGTCTTGAGTCCAACCCGGTAAGACACGACTTATCGCCACT
GGCAGCAGCCACTGGTAACAGGATTAGCAGAGCGAGGTATGTAGGCGGTGCTACAGAGTTCTTGAAGTGG
TGGCCTAACTACGGCTACACTAGAAGGACAGTATTTGGTATCTGCGCTCTGCTGAAGCCAGTTACCTTCG
GAAAAAGAGTTGGTAGCTCTTGATCCGGCAAACAAACCACCGCTGGTAGCGGTGGTTTTTTTGTTTGCAA
GCAGCAGATTACGCGCAGAAAAAAAGGATCTCAAGAAGATCCTTTGATCTTTTCTACGGGGTCTGACGCT
CAGTGGAACGAAAACTCACGTTAAGGGATTTTGGTCATGAGATTATCAAAAAGGATCTTCACCTAGATCC
TTTTAAATTAAAAATGAAGTTTTAAATCAATCTAAAGTATATATGAGTAAACTTGGTCTGACAGTTACCA
ATGCTTAATCAGTGAGGCACCTATCTCAGCGATCTGTCTATTTCGTTCATCCATAGTTGCCTGACTCCCC
GTCGTGTAGATAACTACGATACGGGAGGGCTTACCATCTGGCCCCAGTGCTGCAATGATACCGCGAGACC
CACGCTCACCGGCTCCAGATTTATCAGCAATAAACCAGCCAGCCGGAAGGGCCGAGCGCAGAAGTGGTCC
TGCAACTTTATCCGCCTCCATCCAGTCTATTAATTGTTGCCGGGAAGCTAGAGTAAGTAGTTCGCCAGTT
AATAGTTTGCGCAACGTTGTTGCCATTGCTACAGGCATCGTGGTGTCACGCTCGTCGTTTGGTATGGCTT
CATTCAGCTCCGGTTCCCAACGATCAAGGCGAGTTACATGATCCCCCATGTTGTGCAAAAAAGCGGTTAG
CTCCTTCGGTCCTCCGATCGTTGTCAGAAGTAAGTTGGCCGCAGTGTTATCACTCATGGTTATGGCAGCA
CTGCATAATTCTCTTACTGTCATGCCATCCGTAAGATGCTTTTCTGTGACTGGTGAGTACTCAACCAAGT
CATTCTGAGAATAGTGTATGCGGCGACCGAGTTGCTCTTGCCCGGCGTCAATACGGGATAATACCGCGCC
ACATAGCAGAACTTTAAAAGTGCTCATCATTGGAAAACGTTCTTCGGGGCGAAAACTCTCAAGGATCTTA
CCGCTGTTGAGATCCAGTTCGATGTAACCCACTCGTGCACCCAACTGATCTTCAGCATCTTTTACTTTCA
CCAGCGTTTCTGGGTGAGCAAAAACAGGAAGGCAAAATGCCGCAAAAAAGGGAATAAGGGCGACACGGAA
ATGTTGAATACTCATACTCTTCCTTTTTCAATATTATTGAAGCATTTATCAGGGTTATTGTCTCATGAGC
GGATACATATTTGAATGTATTTAGAAAAATAAACAAATAGGGGTTCCGCGCACATTTCCCCGAAAAGTGC
CACCTG
