Features (pLannotate 1.2.2; 37 found; start..end, strand, type, name):
     28..456     -  rep_origin     f1 ori (sequence partly withheld): f1 bacteriophage origin of replication; arrow indicates direction of (+) strand synthesis
    461..618     -  CDS            lacZα (fragment): LacZα fragment of β-galactosidase; lacZ fragment
    621..639     +  promoter       T7 promoter: promoter for bacteriophage T7 RNA polymerase
   1139..1159    +  promoter       tight TRE promoter (fragment): Tet-responsive promoter PTight, consisting of seven tet operator sequences followed by the minimal CMV promoter
   1176..1196    +  promoter       tight TRE promoter (fragment): Tet-responsive promoter PTight, consisting of seven tet operator sequences followed by the minimal CMV promoter
   1213..1233    +  promoter       tight TRE promoter (fragment): Tet-responsive promoter PTight, consisting of seven tet operator sequences followed by the minimal CMV promoter
   1250..1270    +  promoter       tight TRE promoter (fragment): Tet-responsive promoter PTight, consisting of seven tet operator sequences followed by the minimal CMV promoter
   1287..1307    +  promoter       tight TRE promoter (fragment): Tet-responsive promoter PTight, consisting of seven tet operator sequences followed by the minimal CMV promoter
   1324..1344    +  promoter       tight TRE promoter (fragment): Tet-responsive promoter PTight, consisting of seven tet operator sequences followed by the minimal CMV promoter
   1361..1381    +  promoter       tight TRE promoter (fragment): Tet-responsive promoter PTight, consisting of seven tet operator sequences followed by the minimal CMV promoter
   1398..1418    +  promoter       tight TRE promoter (fragment): Tet-responsive promoter PTight, consisting of seven tet operator sequences followed by the minimal CMV promoter
   1426..1471    +  promoter       TRE3GV promoter (fragment): 3rd-generation Tet-responsive promoter that can be activated by binding of Tet-On® 3G, optimized for retroviral and lentiviral vectors
   1543..1567    +  protein_bind   attB1: mutant version of attB; recombination site for the Gateway® BP reaction BP Clonase™
   1640..2695    +  CDS            Pou5f1: PO5F1_MOUSE - Also known as Oct-3, Oct-4, Otf-3, Otf3. Experimental evidence at protein level: Swiss-Prot protein existence level 1. Transcription factor that binds to the octamer motif (5'- ATTTGCAT-3') (PubMed:1972777, PubMed:1690859, PubMed:1967980, PubMed:17525163, PubMed:23376973). Forms a trimeric complex with SOX2 or SOX15 on DNA and controls the expression of a number of genes involved in embryonic development such as YES1, FGF4, UTF1 and ZFP206 (PubMed:15863505, PubMed:17097055, PubMed:17496161, PubMed:19740739). Critical for early embryogenesis and for embryonic stem cell pluripotenc
   2786..4234    +  CDS            Klf4: KLF4_MOUSE - Also known as Ezf, Gklf, Zie. Experimental evidence at protein level: Swiss-Prot protein existence level 1. Transcription factor; can act both as activator and as repressor. Binds the 5'-CACCC-3' core sequence. Binds to the promoter region of its own gene and can activate its own transcription. Regulates the expression of key transcription factors during embryonic development. Plays an important role in maintaining embryonic stem cells, and in preventing their differentiation. Required for establishing the barrier function of the skin and for postnatal maturation and maintenance o
   4250..4309    +  CDS            E2A: 2A peptide from equine rhinitis A virus polyprotein Eukaryotic ribosomes fail to insert a peptide bond between the Gly and Pro residues, yielding separate polypeptides.
   4364..5680    +  CDS            Myc: MYC_MOUSE - Experimental evidence at protein level: Swiss-Prot protein existence level 1. Transcription factor that binds DNA in a non-specific manner, yet also specifically recognizes the core sequence 5'-CAC[GA]TG-3'. Activates the transcription of growth-related genes. Binds to the VEGFA promoter, promoting VEGFA production and subsequent sprouting angiogenesis. Regulator of somatic reprogramming, controls self-renewal of embryonic stem cells. Functions with TAF6L to activate target gene expression through RNA polymerase II pause release (PubMed:31005419). From Mus musculus (Mouse).
   5795..6751    +  CDS            Sox2: SOX2_MOUSE - Also known as Sox-2. Experimental evidence at protein level: Swiss-Prot protein existence level 1. Transcription factor that forms a trimeric complex with POU5F1 (OCT3/4) on DNA and controls the expression of a number of genes involved in embryonic development such as YES1, FGF4, UTF1 and ZFP206 (PubMed:15863505, PubMed:17097055, PubMed:19740739). Binds to the proximal enhancer region of NANOG (PubMed:15863505). Critical for early embryogenesis and for embryonic stem cell pluripotency (By similarity). Downstream SRRT target that mediates the promotion of neural stem cell self-rene
   6810..6834    -  protein_bind   attB2: mutant version of attB; recombination site for the Gateway® BP reaction BP Clonase™
   6987..7449    +  misc_feature   IRES: internal ribosome entry site (IRES) of the encephalomyocarditis virus (EMCV)
   7463..8170    +  CDS            mCherry: mCherry is a basic (constitutively fluorescent) red fluorescent protein published in 2004, derived from Discosoma sp.. It is reported to be a very rapidly-maturing monomer with low acid sensitivity.
   8250..8305    +  polyA_signal   β-globin poly(A) signal: rabbit β-globin polyadenylation signal (Gil and Proudfoot, 1987)
   8742..9027    +  enhancer       CMV enhancer: human cytomegalovirus immediate early enhancer; contains an 18-bp deletion relative to the standard CMV enhancer
   9029..9306    +  promoter       chicken β-actin promoter: No description available
   9307..9534    +  intron         hybrid intron: hybrid between chicken β-actin (CBA) and minute virus of mice (MMV) introns (Gray et al., 2011)
   9582..9767    +  CDS            KRAB: Krüppel-associated box (KRAB) transcriptional repression domain from the human zinc finger protein ZNF10 (Margolin et al., 1994)
   9789..13892   +  CDS            Cas9: Cas9 (Csn1) endonuclease from the Streptococcus pyogenes Type II CRISPR/Cas system generates RNA-guided double strand breaks in DNA
  14061..14172   +  polyA_signal   bGH poly(A) signal: bovine growth hormone polyadenylation signal
  14714..14845   +  CDS            FP (fragment): FP25_NPVAC - Experimental evidence at protein level: Swiss-Prot protein existence level 1. From Autographa californica nuclear polyhedrosis virus (AcMNPV).
  14862..14880   -  promoter       T3 promoter: promoter for bacteriophage T3 RNA polymerase
  14923..14945   -  protein_bind   lac operator (fragment): The lac repressor binds to the lac operator to inhibit transcription in E. coli. This inhibition can be relieved by adding lactose or isopropyl-β-D-thiogalactopyranoside (IPTG). lac repressor encoded by lacI
  14949..14979   -  promoter       lac promoter: promoter for the E. coli lac operon
  14994..15015   -  protein_bind   CAP binding site: CAP binding activates transcription in the presence of cAMP. E. coli catabolite activator protein
  15028..15120   -  CDS            lacI (fragment): lac repressor; lacI; The lac repressor binds to the lac operator to inhibit transcription in E. coli. This inhibition can be relieved by adding lactose or isopropyl-β-D-thiogalactopyranoside (IPTG).
  15303..15891   -  rep_origin     ori: high-copy-number ColE1/pMB1/pBR322/pUC origin of replication
  16062..16922   -  CDS            AmpR: β-lactamase; bla; confers resistance to ampicillin, carbenicillin, and related antibiotics
  16923..17027   -  promoter       AmpR promoter: bla
>Addgene plasmid #120357 | PB-TAC-OK+9MS-KRAB-dCas9 | addgene full sequence | sequence record 236025 | Addgene NGS Result
AAATTGTAAGCGTTAATATTTTGTTAAAATTCGCGTTAAATTTTTGTTAAATCAGCTCATTTTTTAACCA
ATAGGCCGAAATCGGCAAAATCCCTTATAAATCAAAAGAATAGACCGAGATAGGGT
[37 nt withheld, positions 127-163]
AAAGAACGTGGACTCCAACGTCAAAGG
[49 nt withheld, positions 191-239]
T
[91 nt withheld, positions 241-331]
G
[124 nt withheld, positions 333-456]
CCCATTCGCCATTCAGGCTGCGCAACTGTTGGGAAGGGCGATCGGTGCGGGCCTCTTCGCTATTACGCCA
GCTGGCGAAAGGGGGATGTGCTGCAAGGCGATTAAGTTGGGTAACGCCAGGGTTTTCCCAGTCACGACGT
TGTAAAACGACGGCCAGTGAATTGTAATACGACTCACTATAGGGCGAATTGGAGCTCGGTATTCACGACA
GCAGGCTGAATAATAAAAAAATTAGAAACTATTATTTAACCCTAGAAAGATAATCATATTGTGACGTACG
TTAAAGATAATCATGCGTAAAATTGACGCATGTGTTTTATCGGTCTGTATATCGAGGTTTATTTATTAAT
TTGAATAGATATTAAGTTTTATTATATTTACACTTACATACTAATAATAAATTCAACAAACAATTTATTT
ATGTTTATTTATTTATTAAAAAAAAACAAAAACTCAAAATTTCTTCTATAAAGTAACAAAACTTTTAAAC
ATTCTCTCTTTTACAAAAATAAACTTATTTTGTACTTTAAAAACAGTCATGTTGTATTATAAAATAAGTA
ATTAGCTTAACCTATACATAATAGAAACAAATTATACTTATTAGTCAGTCAGAAACAACTTTGGCACATA
TCAATATTATGCTCTCGTTAATTAACTCGAGGGATCCAAGCTGGCCGCACGTCTCCCTATCAGTGATAGA
GAAGTCGACACGTCTCGAGCTCCCTATCAGTGATAGAGAAGGTACGTCTAGAACGTCTCCCTATCAGTGA
TAGAGAAGTCGACACGTCTCGAGCTCCCTATCAGTGATAGAGAAGGTACGTCTAGAACGTCTCCCTATCA
GTGATAGAGAAGTCGACACGTCTCGAGCTCCCTATCAGTGATAGAGAAGGTACGTCTAGAACGTCTCCCT
ATCAGTGATAGAGAAGTCGACACGTCTCGAGCTCCCTATCAGTGATAGAGAAGGTACCCCCTATATAAGC
AGAGCTCGTTTAGTGAACCGTCAGATCGCCTGGAGACGCCATCCACGCTGTTTTGACCTCCATAGAAGAC
ACCGGGACCGATCCAGCCTCCGCGGTGGCGGCCATCACAAGTTTGTACAAAAAAGCAGGCTGGCGCCGGA
ACCAATTCAGTCGACTGGATCCGGTACCGAATTCGCCCTTAAAAAGCAGGCTCCACCTTCCCCATGGCTG
GACACCTGGCTTCAGACTTCGCCTTCTCACCCCCACCAGGTGGGGGTGATGGGTCAGCAGGGCTGGAGCC
GGGCTGGGTGGATTCTCGAACCTGGCTAAGCTTCCAAGGGCCTCCAGGTGGGCCTGGAATCGGACCAGGC
TCAGAGGTATTGGGGATCTCCCCATGTCCGCCCGCATACGAGTTCTGCGGAGGGATGGCATACTGTGGAC
CTCAGGTTGGACTGGGCCTAGTCCCCCAAGTTGGCGTGGAGACTTTGCAGCCTGAGGGCCAGGCAGGAGC
ACGAGTGGAAAGCAACTCAGAGGGAACCTCCTCTGAGCCCTGTGCCGACCGCCCCAATGCCGTGAAGTTG
GAGAAGGTGGAACCAACTCCCGAGGAGTCCCAGGACATGAAAGCCCTGCAGAAGGAGCTAGAACAGTTTG
CCAAGCTGCTGAAGCAGAAGAGGATCACCTTGGGGTACACCCAGGCCGACGTGGGGCTCACCCTGGGCGT
TCTCTTTGGAAAGGTGTTCAGCCAGACCACCATCTGTCGCTTCGAGGCCTTGCAGCTCAGCCTTAAGAAC
ATGTGTAAGCTGCGGCCCCTGCTGGAGAAGTGGGTGGAGGAAGCCGACAACAATGAGAACCTTCAGGAGA
TATGCAAATCGGAGACCCTGGTGCAGGCCCGGAAGAGAAAGCGAACTAGCATTGAGAACCGTGTGAGGTG
GAGTCTGGAGACCATGTTTCTGAAGTGCCCGAAGCCCTCCCTACAGCAGATCACTCACATCGCCAATCAG
CTTGGGCTAGAGAAGGATGTGGTTCGAGTATGGTTCTGTAACCGGCGCCAGAAGGGCAAAAGATCAAGTA
TTGAGTATTCCCAACGAGAAGAGTATGAGGCTACAGGGACACCTTTCCCAGGGGGGGCTGTATCCTTTCC
TCTGCCCCCAGGTCCCCACTTTGGCACCCCAGGCTATGGAAGCCCCCACTTCACCACACTCTACTCAGTC
CCTTTTCCTGAGGGCGAGGCCTTTCCCTCTGTTCCCGTCACTGCTCTGGGCTCTCCCATGCATTCAAACG
GGGATCTCAAAATTGTCGCTCCTGTCAAACAAACTCTTAACTTTGATTTACTCAAACTGGCTGGGGATGT
AGAAAGCAATCCAGGTCCAATGAGGCAGCCACCTGGCGAGTCTGACATGGCTGTCAGCGACGCTCTGCTC
CCGTCCTTCTCCACGTTCGCGTCCGGCCCGGCGGGAAGGGAGAAGACACTGCGTCCAGCAGGTGCCCCGA
CTAACCGTTGGCGTGAGGAACTCTCTCACATGAAGCGACTTCCCCCACTTCCCGGCCGCCCCTACGACCT
GGCGGCGACGGTGGCCACAGACCTGGAGAGTGGCGGAGCTGGTGCAGCTTGCAGCAGTAACAACCCGGCC
CTCCTAGCCCGGAGGGAGACCGAGGAGTTCAACGACCTCCTGGACCTAGACTTTATCCTTTCCAACTCGC
TAACCCACCAGGAATCGGTGGCCGCCACCGTGACCACCTCGGCGTCAGCTTCATCCTCGTCTTCCCCAGC
GAGCAGCGGCCCTGCCAGCGCGCCCTCCACCTGCAGCTTCAGCTATCCGATCCGGGCCGGGGGTGACCCG
GGCGTGGCTGCCAGCAACACAGGTGGAGGGCTCCTCTACAGCCGAGAATCTGCGCCACCTCCCACGGCCC
CCTTCAACCTGGCGGACATCAATGACGTGAGCCCCTCGGGCGGCTTCGTGGCTGAGCTCCTGCGGCCGGA
GTTGGACCCAGTATACATTCCGCCACAGCAGCCTCAGCCGCCAGGTGGCGGGCTGATGGGCAAGTTTGTG
CTGAAGGCGTCTCTGACCACCCCTGGCAGCGAGTACAGCAGCCCTTCGGTCATCAGTGTTAGCAAAGGAA
GCCCAGACGGCAGCCACCCCGTGGTAGTGGCGCCCTACAGCGGTGGCCCGCCGCGCATGTGCCCCAAGAT
TAAGCAAGAGGCGGTCCCGTCCTGCACGGTCAGCCGGTCCCTAGAGGCCCATTTGAGCGCTGGACCCCAG
CTCAGCAACGGCCACCGGCCCAACACACACGACTTCCCCCTGGGGCGGCAGCTCCCCACCAGGACTACCC
CTACACTGAGTCCCGAGGAACTGCTGAACAGCAGGGACTGTCACCCTGGCCTGCCTCTTCCCCCAGGATT
CCATCCCCATCCGGGGCCCAACTACCCTCCTTTCCTGCCAGACCAGATGCAGTCACAAGTCCCCTCTCTC
CATTATCAAGAGCTCATGCCACCGGGTTCCTGCCTGCCAGAGGAGCCCAAGCCAAAGAGGGGAAGAAGGT
CGTGGCCCCGGAAAAGAACAGCCACCCACACTTGTGACTATGCAGGCTGTGGCAAAACCTATACCAAGAG
TTCTCATCTCAAGGCACACCTGCGAACTCACACAGGCGAGAAACCTTACCACTGTGACTGGGACGGCTGT
GGGTGGAAATTCGCCCGCTCCGATGAACTGACCAGGCACTACCGCAAACACACAGGGCACCGGCCCTTTC
AGTGCCAGAAGTGCGACAGGGCCTTTTCCAGGTCGGACCACCTTGCCTTACACATGAAGAGGCACTTTCT
CGAGGGCTCGGGCCAGTGTACTAATTATGCTCTCTTGAAATTGGCTGGAGATGTTGAGAGCAACCCAGGT
CCCGGCGCGCCACTGGATTTCCTTTGGGCGTTGGAAACCCCGCAGACAGCCACGACGATGCCCCTCAACG
TGAACTTCACCAACAGGAACTATGACCTCGACTACGACTCCGTACAGCCCTATTTCATCTGCGACGAGGA
AGAGAATTTCTATCACCAGCAACAGCAGAGCGAGCTGCAGCCGCCCGCGCCCAGTGAGGATATCTGGAAG
AAATTCGAGCTGCTTCCCACCCCGCCCCTGTCCCCGAGCCGCCGCTCCGGGCTCTGCTCTCCATCCTATG
TTGCGGTCGCTACGTCCTTCTCCCCAAGGGAAGACGATGACGGCGGCGGTGGCAACTTCTCCACCGCCGA
TCAGCTGGAGATGATGACCGAGTTACTTGGAGGAGACATGGTGAACCAGAGCTTCATCTGCGATCCTGAC
GACGAGACCTTCATCAAGAACATCATCATCCAGGACTGTATGTGGAGCGGTTTCTCAGCCGCTGCCAAGC
TGGTCTCGGAGAAGCTGGCCTCCTACCAGGCTGCGCGCAAAGACAGCACCAGCCTGAGCCCCGCCCGCGG
GCACAGCGTCTGCTCCACCTCCAGCCTGTACCTGCAGGACCTCACCGCCGCCGCGTCCGAGTGCATTGAC
CCCTCAGTGGTCTTTCCCTACCCGCTCAACGACAGCAGCTCGCCCAAATCCTGTACCTCGTCCGATTCCA
CGGCCTTCTCTCCTTCCTCGGACTCGCTGCTGTCCTCCGAGTCCTCCCCACGGGCCAGCCCTGAGCCCCT
AGTGCTGCATGAGGAGACACCGCCCACCACCAGCAGCGACTCTGAAGAAGAGCAAGAAGATGAGGAAGAA
ATTGATGTGGTGTCTGTGGAGAAGAGGCAAACCCCTGCCAAGAGGTCGGAGTCGGGCTCATCTCCATCCC
GAGGCCACAGCAAACCTCCGCACAGCCCACTGGTCCTCAAGAGGTGCCACGTCTCCACTCACCAGCACAA
CTACGCCGCACCCCCCTCCACAAGGAAGGACTATCCAGCTGCCAAGAGGGCCAAGTTGGACAGTGGCAGG
GTCCTGAAGCAGATCAGCAACAACCGCAAGTGCTCCAGCCCCAGGTCCTCAGACACGGAGGAAAACGACA
AGAGGCGGACACACAACGTCTTGGAACGTCAGAGGAGGAACGAGCTGAAGCGCAGCTTTTTTGCCCTGCG
TGACCAGATCCCTGAATTGGAAAACAACGAAAAGGCCCCCAAGGTAGTGATCCTCAAAAAAGCCACCGCC
TACATCCTGTCCATTCAAGCAGACGAGCACAAGCTCACCTCTGAAAAGGACTTATTGAGGAAACGACGAG
AACAGTTGAAACACAAACTCGAACAGCTTCGAAACTCTGGTGCAGGGGATCTCAAAATTGTCGCTCCTGT
CAAACAAACTCTTAACTTTGATTTACTCAAACTGGCTGGGGATGTAGAAAGCAATCCAGGTCCACTCATG
AACAATTCGCCCTTCACCATGTATAACATGATGGAGACGGAGCTGAAGCCGCCGGGCCCGCAGCAAGCTT
CGGGGGGCGGCGGCGGAGGAGGCAACGCCACGGCGGCGGCGACCGGCGGCAACCAGAAGAACAGCCCGGA
CCGCGTCAAGAGGCCCATGAACGCCTTCATGGTATGGTCCCGGGGGCAGCGGCGTAAGATGGCCCAGGAG
AACCCCAAGATGCACAACTCGGAGATCAGCAAGCGCCTGGGCGCGGAGTGGAAACTTTTGTCCGAGACCG
AGAAGCGGCCGTTCATCGACGAGGCCAAGCGGCTGCGCGCTCTGCACATGAAGGAGCACCCGGATTATAA
ATACCGGCCGCGGCGGAAAACCAAGACGCTCATGAAGAAGGATAAGTACACGCTTCCCGGAGGCTTGCTG
GCCCCCGGCGGGAACAGCATGGCGAGCGGGGTTGGGGTGGGCGCCGGCCTGGGTGCGGGCGTGAACCAGC
GCATGGACAGCTACGCGCACATGAACGGCTGGAGCAACGGCAGCTACAGCATGATGCAGGAGCAGCTGGG
CTACCCGCAGCACCCGGGCCTCAACGCTCACGGCGCGGCACAGATGCAACCGATGCACCGCTACGACGTC
AGCGCCCTGCAGTACAACTCCATGACCAGCTCGCAGACCTACATGAACGGCTCGCCCACCTACAGCATGT
CCTACTCGCAGCAGGGCACCCCCGGTATGGCGCTGGGCTCCATGGGCTCTGTGGTCAAGTCCGAGGCCAG
CTCCAGCCCCCCCGTGGTTACCTCTTCCTCCCACTCCAGGGCGCCCTGCCAGGCCGGGGACCTCCGGGAC
ATGATCAGCATGTACCTCCCCGGCGCCGAGGTGCCGGAGCCCGCTGCGCCCAGTAGACTGCACATGGCCC
AGCACTACCAGAGCGGCCCGGTGCCCGGCACGGCCATTAACGGCACACTGCCCCTGTCGCACATGTGAGG
GCTGGAAGGGCGAATTGCCTGCAGGAATTCGCGGCCGCACTCGAGATATCTAGACCCAGCTTTCTTGTAC
AAAGTGGTGATCTAGCTAAAACGCGGCCTCGAATCGAATTCCGCCCCCCCCCCTCTCCCTCCCCCCCCCC
TAACGTTACTGGCCGAAGCCGCTTGGAATAAGGCCGGTGTGCGTTTGTCTATATGTTATTTTCCACCATA
TTGCCGTCTTTTGGCAATGTGAGGGCCCGGAAACCTGGCCCTGTCTTCTTGACGAGCATTCCTAGGGGTC
TTTCCCCTCTCGCCAAAGGAATGCAAGGTCTGTTGAATGTCGTGAAGGAAGCAGTTCCTCTGGAAGCTTC
TTGAAGACAAACAACGTCTGTAGCGACCCTTTGCAGGCAGCGGAACCCCCCACCTGGCGACAGGTGCCTC
TGCGGCCAAAAGCCACGTGTATAAGATACACCTGCAAAGGCGGCACAACCCCAGTGCCACGTTGTGAGTT
GGATAGTTGTGGAAAGAGTCAAATGGCTCTCCTCAAGCGTATTCAACAAGGGGCTGAAGGATGCCCAGAA
GGTACCCCATTGTATGGGATCTGATCTGGGGCCTCGGTGCACATGCTTTACATGTGTTTAGTCGAGGTTA
AAAAAACGTCTAGGCCCCCCGAACCACGGGGACGTGGTTTTCCTTTGAAAAACACGATGATAATATGGCC
ACAACCATGGTGAGCAAGGGCGAGGAGGATAACATGGCCATCATCAAGGAGTTCATGCGCTTCAAGGTGC
ACATGGAGGGCTCCGTGAACGGCCACGAGTTCGAGATCGAGGGCGAGGGCGAGGGCCGCCCCTACGAGGG
CACCCAGACCGCCAAGCTGAAGGTGACCAAGGGTGGCCCCCTGCCCTTCGCCTGGGACATCCTGTCCCCT
CAGTTCATGTACGGCTCCAAGGCCTACGTGAAGCACCCCGCCGACATCCCCGACTACTTGAAGCTGTCCT
TCCCCGAGGGCTTCAAGTGGGAGCGCGTGATGAACTTCGAGGACGGCGGCGTGGTGACCGTGACCCAGGA
CTCCTCCCTGCAGGACGGCGAGTTCATCTACAAGGTGAAGCTGCGCGGCACCAACTTCCCCTCCGACGGC
CCCGTAATGCAGAAGAAGACCATGGGCTGGGAGGCCTCCTCCGAGCGGATGTACCCCGAGGACGGCGCCC
TGAAGGGCGAGATCAAGCAGAGGCTGAAGCTGAAGGACGGCGGCCACTACGACGCTGAGGTCAAGACCAC
CTACAAGGCCAAGAAGCCCGTGCAGCTGCCCGGCGCCTACAACGTCAACATCAAGTTGGACATCACCTCC
CACAACGAGGACTACACCATCGTGGAACAGTACGAACGCGCCGAGGGCCGCCACTCCACCGGCGGCATGG
ACGAGCTGTACAAGTAAAGCGGCCGCGATCTTTTTCCCTCTGCCAAAAATTATGGGGACATCATGAAGCC
CCTTGAGCATCTGACTTCTGGCTAATAAAGGAAATTTATTTTCATTGCAATAGTGTGTTGGAATTTTTTG
TGTCTCTCACTCGGAAGGACATATGGGAGGGCAAATCATTTAAAACATCAGAATGAGTATTTGGTTTAGA
GTTTGGCAACATATGCCCATATGCTGGCTGCCATGAACAAAGGTTGGCTATAAAGAGGTCATCAGTATAT
GAAACAGCCCCCTGCTGTCCATTCCTTATTCCATAGAAAAGCCTTGACTTGAGGTTAGATTTTTTTTATA
TTTTGTTTTGTGTTATTTTTTTCTTTAACATCCCTAAAATTTTCCTTACATGTTTTACTAGCCAGATTTT
TCCTCCTCTCCTGACTACTCCCAGTCATAGCTGTCCCTCTTCTCTTATGGAGATCCCTCGACCTGCAGGA
ATTCGATTACTTAAGCCTAGGATCCAGATCTGTACATTCGAATCGATGAATTCGTTAACCATGGAAGCTT
CTGCAGCGGCCGCACTAGAGGTACCCGTTACATAACTTACGGTAAATGGCCCGCCTGGCTGACCGCCCAA
CGACCCCCGCCCATTGACGTCAATAGTAACGCCAATAGGGACTTTCCATTGACGTCAATGGGTGGAGTAT
TTACGGTAAACTGCCCACTTGGCAGTACATCAAGTGTATCATATGCCAAGTACGCCCCCTATTGACGTCA
ATGACGGTAAATGGCCCGCCTGGCATTGTGCCCAGTACATGACCTTATGGGACTTTCCTACTTGGCAGTA
CATCTACGTATTAGTCATCGCTATTACCATGGTCGAGGTGAGCCCCACGTTCTGCTTCACTCTCCCCATC
TCCCCCCCCTCCCCACCCCCAATTTTGTATTTATTTATTTTTTAATTATTTTGTGCAGCGATGGGGGCGG
GGGGGGGGGGGGGGCGCGCGCCRGGSGGGGSGGGGSGGGGSGRGGGGSGGGGSGGGGSGRGGCGGAGAGG
TGCGGCGGCAGCCAATCAGAGCGGCGCGCTCCGAAAGTTTCCTTTTATGGCGAGGCGGCGGCGGCGGCGG
CCCTATAAAAAGCGAAGCGCGCGGCGGGCGGGAGTCGCTGCGCGCTGCCTTCGCCCCGTGCCCCGCTCCG
CCGCCGCCTCGCGCCGCCCGCCCCGGCTCTGACTGACCGCGTTACTCCCACAGGTGAGCGGGCGGGACGG
CCCTTCTCCTCCGGGCTGTAATTAGCTGAGCAAGAGGTAAGGGTTTAAGGGATGGTTGGTTGGTGGGGTA
TTAATGTTTAATTACCTGGAGCACCTGCCTGAAATCACTTTTTTTCAGGTTGGACCGGTGCCACCATGGA
TGCTAAGTCACTAACTGCCTGGTCCCGGACACTGGTGACCTTCAAGGATGTATTTGTGGACTTCACCAGG
GAGGAGTGGAAGCTGCTGGACACTGCTCAGCAGATCGTGTACAGAAATGTGATGCTGGAGAACTATAAGA
ACCTGGTTTCCTTGGGTTATCAGCTTACTAAGCCAGATGTGATCCTCCGGTTGGAGAAGGGAGAAGAGCC
CGGCGGTTCCGGCGGAGGGTCGATGGACAAGAAGTACAGCATCGGCCTGGCCATCGGCACCAACTCTGTG
GGCTGGGCCGTGATCACCGACGAGTACAAGGTGCCCAGCAAGAAATTCAAGGTGCTGGGCAACACCGACC
GGCACAGCATCAAGAAGAACCTGATCGGCGCCCTGCTGTTCGACAGCGGAGAAACAGCCGAGGCCACCCG
GCTGAAGAGAACCGCCAGAAGAAGATACACCAGACGGAAGAACCGGATCTGCTATCTGCAAGAGATCTTC
AGCAACGAGATGGCCAAGGTGGACGACAGCTTCTTCCACAGACTGGAAGAGTCCTTCCTGGTGGAAGAGG
ATAAGAAGCACGAGCGGCACCCCATCTTCGGCAACATCGTGGACGAGGTGGCCTACCACGAGAAGTACCC
CACCATCTACCACCTGAGAAAGAAACTGGTGGACAGCACCGACAAGGCCGACCTGCGGCTGATCTATCTG
GCCCTGGCCCACATGATCAAGTTCCGGGGCCACTTCCTGATCGAGGGCGACCTGAACCCCGACAACAGCG
ACGTGGACAAGCTGTTCATCCAGCTGGTGCAGACCTACAACCAGCTGTTCGAGGAAAACCCCATCAACGC
CAGCGGCGTGGACGCCAAGGCCATCCTGTCTGCCAGACTGAGCAAGAGCAGACGGCTGGAAAATCTGATC
GCCCAGCTGCCCGGCGAGAAGAAGAATGGCCTGTTCGGCAACCTGATTGCCCTGAGCCTGGGCCTGACCC
CCAACTTCAAGAGCAACTTCGACCTGGCCGAGGATGCCAAACTGCAGCTGAGCAAGGACACCTACGACGA
CGACCTGGACAACCTGCTGGCCCAGATCGGCGACCAGTACGCCGACCTGTTTCTGGCCGCCAAGAACCTG
TCCGACGCCATCCTGCTGAGCGACATCCTGAGAGTGAACACCGAGATCACCAAGGCCCCCCTGAGCGCCT
CTATGATCAAGAGATACGACGAGCACCACCAGGACCTGACCCTGCTGAAAGCTCTCGTGCGGCAGCAGCT
GCCTGAGAAGTACAAAGAGATTTTCTTCGACCAGAGCAAGAACGGCTACGCCGGCTACATCGATGGCGGA
GCCAGCCAGGAAGAGTTCTACAAGTTCATCAAGCCCATCCTGGAAAAGATGGACGGCACCGAGGAACTGC
TCGTGAAGCTGAACAGAGAGGACCTGCTGCGGAAGCAGCGGACCTTCGACAACGGCAGCATCCCCCACCA
GATCCACCTGGGAGAGCTGCACGCCATTCTGCGGCGGCAGGAAGATTTTTACCCATTCCTGAAGGACAAC
CGGGAAAAGATCGAGAAGATCCTGACCTTCCGCATCCCCTACTACGTGGGCCCTCTGGCCAGGGGAAACA
GCAGATTCGCCTGGATGACCAGAAAGAGCGAGGAAACCATCACCCCCTGGAACTTCGAGGAAGTGGTGGA
CAAGGGCGCCAGCGCCCAGAGCTTCATCGAGCGGATGACCAACTTCGATAAGAACCTGCCCAACGAGAAG
GTGCTGCCCAAGCACAGCCTGCTGTACGAGTACTTCACCGTGTACAACGAGCTGACCAAAGTGAAATACG
TGACCGAGGGAATGAGAAAGCCCGCCTTCCTGAGCGGCGAGCAGAAAAAAGCCATCGTGGACCTGCTGTT
CAAGACCAACCGGAAAGTGACCGTGAAGCAGCTGAAAGAGGACTACTTCAAGAAAATCGAGTGCTTCGAC
TCCGTGGAAATCTCCGGCGTGGAAGATCGGTTCAACGCCTCCCTGGGCACATACCACGATCTGCTGAAAA
TTATCAAGGACAAGGACTTCCTGGACAATGAGGAAAACGAGGACATTCTGGAAGATATCGTGCTGACCCT
GACACTGTTTGAGGACAGAGAGATGATCGAGGAACGGCTGAAAACCTATGCCCACCTGTTCGACGACAAA
GTGATGAAGCAGCTGAAGCGGCGGAGATACACCGGCTGGGGCAGGCTGAGCCGGAAGCTGATCAACGGCA
TCCGGGACAAGCAGTCCGGCAAGACAATCCTGGATTTCCTGAAGTCCGACGGCTTCGCCAACAGAAACTT
CATGCAGCTGATCCACGACGACAGCCTGACCTTTAAAGAGGACATCCAGAAAGCCCAGGTGTCCGGCCAG
GGCGATAGCCTGCACGAGCACATTGCCAATCTGGCCGGCAGCCCCGCCATTAAGAAGGGCATCCTGCAGA
CAGTGAAGGTGGTGGACGAGCTCGTGAAAGTGATGGGCCGGCACAAGCCCGAGAACATCGTGATCGAAAT
GGCCAGAGAGAACCAGACCACCCAGAAGGGACAGAAGAACAGCCGCGAGAGAATGAAGCGGATCGAAGAG
GGCATCAAAGAGCTGGGCAGCCAGATCCTGAAAGAACACCCCGTGGAAAACACCCAGCTGCAGAACGAGA
AGCTGTACCTGTACTACCTGCAGAATGGGCGGGATATGTACGTGGACCAGGAACTGGACATCAACCGGCT
GTCCGACTACGATGTGGACGCTATCGTGCCTCAGAGCTTTCTGAAGGACGACTCCATCGATAACAAAGTG
CTGACTCGGAGCGACAAGAACCGGGGCAAGAGCGACAACGTGCCCTCCGAAGAGGTCGTGAAGAAGATGA
AGAACTACTGGCGCCAGCTGCTGAATGCCAAGCTGATTACCCAGAGGAAGTTCGACAATCTGACCAAGGC
CGAGAGAGGCGGCCTGAGCGAACTGGATAAGGCCGGCTTCATCAAGAGACAGCTGGTGGAAACCCGGCAG
ATCACAAAGCACGTGGCACAGATCCTGGACTCCCGGATGAACACTAAGTACGACGAGAACGACAAACTGA
TCCGGGAAGTGAAAGTGATCACCCTGAAGTCCAAGCTGGTGTCCGATTTCCGGAAGGATTTCCAGTTTTA
CAAAGTGCGCGAGATCAACAACTACCACCACGCCCACGACGCCTACCTGAACGCCGTCGTGGGAACCGCC
CTGATCAAAAAGTACCCTAAGCTGGAAAGCGAGTTCGTGTACGGCGACTACAAGGTGTACGACGTGCGGA
AGATGATCGCCAAGAGCGAGCAGGAAATCGGCAAGGCTACCGCCAAGTACTTCTTCTACAGCAACATCAT
GAACTTTTTCAAGACCGAGATTACCCTGGCCAACGGCGAGATCCGGAAGCGGCCTCTGATCGAGACAAAC
GGCGAAACAGGCGAGATCGTGTGGGATAAGGGCCGGGACTTTGCCACCGTGCGGAAAGTGCTGTCTATGC
CCCAAGTGAATATCGTGAAAAAGACCGAGGTGCAGACAGGCGGCTTCAGCAAAGAGTCTATCCTGCCCAA
GAGGAACAGCGACAAGCTGATCGCCAGAAAGAAGGACTGGGACCCTAAGAAGTACGGCGGCTTCGACAGC
CCCACCGTGGCCTATTCTGTGCTGGTGGTGGCCAAAGTGGAAAAGGGCAAGTCCAAGAAACTGAAGAGTG
TGAAAGAGCTGCTGGGGATCACCATCATGGAAAGAAGCAGCTTCGAGAAGAATCCCATCGACTTTCTGGA
AGCCAAGGGCTACAAAGAAGTGAAAAAGGACCTGATCATCAAGCTGCCTAAGTACTCCCTGTTCGAGCTG
GAAAACGGCCGGAAGAGAATGCTGGCCTCTGCCGGCGAACTGCAGAAGGGAAACGAACTGGCCCTGCCCT
CCAAATATGTGAACTTCCTGTACCTGGCCAGCCACTATGAGAAGCTGAAGGGCTCCCCCGAGGATAATGA
GCAGAAACAGCTGTTTGTGGAACAGCACAAACACTACCTGGACGAGATCATCGAGCAGATCAGCGAGTTC
TCCAAGAGAGTGATCCTGGCCGACGCTAATCTGGACAAGGTGCTGAGCGCCTACAACAAGCACAGAGACA
AGCCTATCAGAGAGCAGGCCGAGAATATCATCCACCTGTTTACCCTGACCAATCTGGGAGCCCCTGCCGC
CTTCAAGTACTTTGACACCACCATCGACCGGAAGAGGTACACCAGCACCAAAGAGGTGCTGGACGCCACC
CTGATCCACCAGAGCATCACCGGCCTGTACGAGACACGGATCGACCTGTCTCAGCTGGGAGGCGACGCCT
ATCCCTATGACGTGCCCGATTATGCCAGCCTGGGCAGCGGCTCCCCCAAGAAAAAACGCAAGGTGGAAGA
TCCTAAGAAAAAGCGGAAAGTGGACGGCATTGGTAGTGGGAGCAACGGCAGCAGCGGATCCTAAGAATTC
CTAGAGCTCGCTGATCAGCCTCGACTGTGCCTTCTAGTTGCCAGCCATCTGTTGTTTGCCCCTCCCCCGT
GCCTTCCTTGACCCTGGAAGGTGCCACTCCCACTGTCCTTTCCTAATAAAATGAGGAAATTGCATCGCAT
TGTCTGAGTAGGTGTCATTCTATTCTGGGGGGTGGGGTGGGGCAGGACAGCAAGGGGGAGGATTGGGAAG
AGAATAGCAGGCATGCTGGGGAGCGGCCGCACTAGTCTAGTCTAGAGCGATCGCCCGGGTTTAAACGCTA
GCCAACAAGCTCGTCATCGCTTTGCAGAAGAGCAGAGAGGATATGCTCATCGTCTAAAGAACTACCCATT
TTATTATATATTAGTCACGATATCTATAACAAGAAAATATATATATAATAAGTTATCACGTAAGTAGAAC
ATGAAATAACAATATAATTATCGTATGAGTTAAATCTTAAAAGTCACGTAAAAGATAATCATGCGTCATT
TTGACTCACGCGGTCGTTATAGTTCAAAATCAGTGACACTTACCGCATTGACAAGCACGCCTCACGGGAG
CTCCAAGCGGCGACTGAGATGTCCTAAATGCACAGCGACGGATTCGCGCTATTTAGAAAGAGAGAGCAAT
ATTTCAAGAATGCATGCGTCAATTTTACGCAGACTATCTTTCTAGGGTTAAAAAAGATTTGCGCTTTACT
CGACCTAAACTTTAAACACGTCATAGAATCTTCGTTTGACAAAAACCACATTGTGGCCAAGCTGTGTGAC
GCGACGCGCGCTAAAGAATGGCAAACCAAGTCGCGCGAGGTACCAGCTTTTGTTCCCTTTAGTGAGGGTT
AATTTCGAGCTTGGCGTAATCATGGTCATAGCTGTTTCCTGTGTGAAATTGTTATCCGCTCACAATTCCA
CACAACATACGAGCCGGAAGCATAAAGTGTAAAGCCTGGGGTGCCTAATGAGTGAGCTAACTCACATTAA
TTGCGTTGCGCTCACTGCCCGCTTTCCAGTCGGGAAACCTGTCGTGCCAGCTGCATTAATGAATCGGCCA
ACGCGCGGGGAGAGGCGGTTTGCGTATTGGGCGCTCTTCCGCTTCCTCGCTCACTGACTCGCTGCGCTCG
GTCGTTCGGCTGCGGCGAGCGGTATCAGCTCACTCAAAGGCGGTAATACGGTTATCCACAGAATCAGGGG
ATAACGCAGGAAAGAACATGTGAGCAAAAGGCCAGCAAAAGGCCAGGAACCGTAAAAAGGCCGCGTTGCT
GGCGTTTTTCCATAGGCTCCGCCCCCCTGACGAGCATCACAAAAATCGACGCTCAAGTCAGAGGTGGCGA
AACCCGACAGGACTATAAAGATACCAGGCGTTTCCCCCTGGAAGCTCCCTCGTGCGCTCTCCTGTTCCGA
CCCTGCCGCTTACCGGATACCTGTCCGCCTTTCTCCCTTCGGGAAGCGTGGCGCTTTCTCATAGCTCACG
CTGTAGGTATCTCAGTTCGGTGTAGGTCGTTCGCTCCAAGCTGGGCTGTGTGCACGAACCCCCCGTTCAG
CCCGACCGCTGCGCCTTATCCGGTAACTATCGTCTTGAGTCCAACCCGGTAAGACACGACTTATCGCCAC
TGGCAGCAGCCACTGGTAACAGGATTAGCAGAGCGAGGTATGTAGGCGGTGCTACAGAGTTCTTGAAGTG
GTGGCCTAACTACGGCTACACTAGAAGAACAGTATTTGGTATCTGCGCTCTGCTGAAGCCAGTTACCTTC
GGAAAAAGAGTTGGTAGCTCTTGATCCGGCAAACAAACCACCGCTGGTAGCGGTGGTTTTTTTGTTTGCA
AGCAGCAGATTACGCGCAGAAAAAAAGGATCTCAAGAAGATCCTTTGATCTTTTCTACGGGGTCTGACGC
TCAGTGGAACGAAAACTCACGTTAAGGGATTTTGGTCATGAGATTATCAAAAAGGATCTTCACCTAGATC
CTTTTAAATTAAAAATGAAGTTTTAAATCAATCTAAAGTATATATGAGTAAACTTGGTCTGACAGTTACC
AATGCTTAATCAGTGAGGCACCTATCTCAGCGATCTGTCTATTTCGTTCATCCATAGTTGCCTGACTCCC
CGTCGTGTAGATAACTACGATACGGGAGGGCTTACCATCTGGCCCCAGTGCTGCAATGATACCGCGAGAC
CCACGCTCACCGGCTCCAGATTTATCAGCAATAAACCAGCCAGCCGGAAGGGCCGAGCGCAGAAGTGGTC
CTGCAACTTTATCCGCCTCCATCCAGTCTATTAATTGTTGCCGGGAAGCTAGAGTAAGTAGTTCGCCAGT
TAATAGTTTGCGCAACGTTGTTGCCATTGCTACAGGCATCGTGGTGTCACGCTCGTCGTTTGGTATGGCT
TCATTCAGCTCCGGTTCCCAACGATCAAGGCGAGTTACATGATCCCCCATGTTGTGCAAAAAAGCGGTTA
GCTCCTTCGGTCCTCCGATCGTTGTCAGAAGTAAGTTGGCCGCAGTGTTATCACTCATGGTTATGGCAGC
ACTGCATAATTCTCTTACTGTCATGCCATCCGTAAGATGCTTTTCTGTGACTGGTGAGTACTCAACCAAG
TCATTCTGAGAATAGTGTATGCGGCGACCGAGTTGCTCTTGCCCGGCGTCAATACGGGATAATACCGCGC
CACATAGCAGAACTTTAAAAGTGCTCATCATTGGAAAACGTTCTTCGGGGCGAAAACTCTCAAGGATCTT
ACCGCTGTTGAGATCCAGTTCGATGTAACCCACTCGTGCACCCAACTGATCTTCAGCATCTTTTACTTTC
ACCAGCGTTTCTGGGTGAGCAAAAACAGGAAGGCAAAATGCCGCAAAAAAGGGAATAAGGGCGACACGGA
AATGTTGAATACTCATACTCTTCCTTTTTCAATATTATTGAAGCATTTATCAGGGTTATTGTCTCATGAG
CGGATACATATTTGAATGTATTTAGAAAAATAAACAAATAGGGGTTCCGCGCACATTTCCCCGAAAAGTG
CCACCT
